Addgene plasmid #104315: alpha-actinin-mGarnet
Purpose: codes for a fusion of fluorescent protein mGarnet and human alpha-actin, visualizes human alpha-actinin
Depositing lab: Ulrich Nienhaus. Depositing organization: Karlsruhe Institute of Technology. Publication: Monomeric Garnet, a far-red fluorescent protein for live-cell STED imaging. Hense A, Prunsche B, Gao P, Ishitsuka Y, Nienhaus K, Nienhaus GU. Sci Rep. 2015 Dec 9;5:18006. doi: 10.1038/srep18006. PubMed 26648024.
Backbone
  Vector backbone: pcDNA3.1
  Backbone manufacturer: Invitrogen/ life technologies
  Backbone size w/o insert (bp): 5428
  Vector type: Mammalian Expression
Growth in bacteria
  Bacterial resistance: Kanamycin, 50 μg/mL
  Growth temperature: 37°C
  Growth strain: DH5alpha
  Copy number: High Copy
Gene/Insert
  Gene/Insert name: alpha-actinin-mGarnet
  Insert size (bp): 3408
  Promoter: CMV
  Cloning method: Restriction Enzyme; 5′ cloning site PvuI (not destroyed); 3′ cloning site KpnI (not destroyed)
  Sequencing primers: 5′ CMV-F
Terms and licenses: Academic/Nonprofit Terms; Industry Terms: Not Available to Industry
How to cite: alpha-actinin-mGarnet was a gift from Ulrich Nienhaus (Addgene plasmid # 104315 ; http://n2t.net/addgene:104315 ; RRID:Addgene_104315)
