[The description below was written by a language model from this plasmid's Addgene catalogue record and pLannotate feature annotations shown in this document.]
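Description:
alpha-actinin-mGarnet is a mammalian expression plasmid encoding human alpha-actinin-1 (ACTN1), an F-actin cross-linking and bundling protein, fused at its C-terminus to the far-red fluorescent protein mGarnet, a monomeric red fluorescent protein derived from Entacmaea quadricolor. The fusion is driven by the human cytomegalovirus immediate-early enhancer and promoter. The ACTN1 coding sequence is followed by a short stretch of residual multiple cloning site that acts as a linker, then mGarnet, and transcripts are terminated by an SV40 polyadenylation signal. The purpose field mentions "alpha-actin", but the annotated gene and the construct name both indicate alpha-actinin.

The catalogue lists the backbone as pcDNA3.1, yet the sequenced 7,393 nt record does not fit that description well. It carries kanamycin rather than ampicillin selection, with a single NeoR/KanR (Tn5 aminoglycoside phosphotransferase) gene placed behind tandem bacterial (AmpR) and SV40 early promoters and terminated by an HSV TK poly(A) signal. This arrangement is more typical of N1-type fluorescent protein fusion vectors. The stated backbone and insert sizes also sum to more than the sequenced length. The one marker gives kanamycin resistance in E. coli and should allow G418 selection of stably transfected mammalian cells. Propagation relies on a high-copy ColE1/pUC origin, and an f1 origin is also present. Small annotated fragments (large T antigen, ble, bGH poly(A)) appear to be backbone remnants or partial matches rather than functional elements.

The plasmid is used to label alpha-actinin-containing actin structures in transfected cells, and the associated publication describes mGarnet as a marker for live-cell STED super-resolution imaging.
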