Features (pLannotate 1.2.2; 17 found; start..end, strand, type, name):
      1..304     +  enhancer       CMV enhancer: human cytomegalovirus immediate early enhancer
    305..508     +  promoter       CMV promoter: human cytomegalovirus (CMV) immediate early promoter
    531..569     +  misc_feature   MCS (fragment): multiple cloning site
    577..3252    +  CDS            ACTN1: ACTN1_HUMAN - Experimental evidence at protein level: Swiss-Prot protein existence level 1. F-actin cross-linking protein which is thought to anchor actin to a variety of intracellular structures. This is a bundling protein. From Homo sapiens (Human).
   3250..3296    +  misc_feature   MCS (fragment): multiple cloning site
   3316..3996    +  CDS            mGarnet: mGarnet is a basic (constitutively fluorescent) red fluorescent protein published in 2015, derived from Entacmaea quadricolor. It has high acid sensitivity.
   4015..4098    +  CDS            large T antigen (fragment): large T antigen from SV40 (simian virus 40)
   4121..4242    +  polyA_signal   SV40 poly(A) signal: SV40 polyadenylation signal
   4276..4704    -  rep_origin     f1 ori (sequence partly withheld): f1 bacteriophage origin of replication; arrow indicates direction of (+) strand synthesis
   4731..4835    +  promoter       AmpR promoter: bla
   4837..5194    +  promoter       SV40 promoter: SV40 enhancer and early promoter
   5229..6023    +  CDS            NeoR/KanR: aminoglycoside phosphotransferase from Tn5; aph(3')-II (or nptII); confers resistance to neomycin, kanamycin, and G418 (Geneticin®)
   6044..6196    +  CDS            ble (fragment): BLE_KLEPN - Experimental evidence at protein level: Swiss-Prot protein existence level 1. Binding protein with a strong affinity to the bleomycin family of antibiotics. Binds to CL990; an antimitotic-antibiotic compound. From Klebsiella pneumoniae.
   6255..6302    +  polyA_signal   HSV TK poly(A) signal: herpes simplex virus thymidine kinase polyadenylation signal (Cole and Stacy, 1985)
   6393..6409    -  polyA_signal   bGH poly(A) signal (fragment): bovine growth hormone polyadenylation signal
   6631..7219    +  rep_origin     ori: high-copy-number ColE1/pMB1/pBR322/pUC origin of replication
   7334..7393    +  enhancer       CMV enhancer (fragment): human cytomegalovirus immediate early enhancer
>Addgene plasmid #104315 | alpha-actinin-mGarnet | addgene full sequence | sequence record 225651 | Addgene NGS Result
CGTTACATAACTTACGGTAAATGGCCCGCCTGGCTGACCGCCCAACGACCCCCGCCCATTGACGTCAATA
ATGACGTATGTTCCCATAGTAACGCCAATAGGGACTTTCCATTGACGTCAATGGGTGGAGTATTTACGGT
AAACTGCCCACTTGGCAGTACATCAAGTGTATCATATGCCAAGTACGCCCCCTATTGACGTCAATGACGG
TAAATGGCCCGCCTGGCATTATGCCCAGTACATGACCTTATGGGACTTTCCTACTTGGCAGTACATCTAC
GTATTAGTCATCGCTATTACCATGGTGATGCGGTTTTGGCAGTACATCAATGGGCGTGGATAGCGGTTTG
ACTCACGGGGATTTCCAAGTCTCCACCCCATTGACGTCAATGGGAGTTTGTTTTGGCACCAAAATCAACG
GGACTTTCCAAAATGTCGTAACAACTCCGCCCCATTGACGCAAATGGGCGGTAGGCGTGTACGGTGGGAG
GTCTATATAAGCAGAGCTGGTTTAGTGAACCGTCAGATCCGCTAGCGCTACCGGACTCAGATCTCGAGCT
CAAGCTTCGCACCATCATGGACCATTATGATTCTCAGCAAACCAACGATTACATGCAGCCAGAAGAGGAC
TGGGACCGGGACCTGCTCCTGGACCCGGCCTGGGAGAAGCAGCAGAGAAAGACATTCACGGCATGGTGTA
ACTCCCACCTCCGGAAGGCGGGGACACAGATCGAGAACATCGAAGAGGACTTCCGGGATGGCCTGAAGCT
CATGCTGCTGCTGGAGGTCATCTCAGGTGAACGCTTGGCCAAGCCAGAGCGAGGCAAGATGAGAGTGCAC
AAGATCTCCAACGTCAACAAGGCCCTGGATTTCATAGCCAGCAAAGGCGTCAAACTGGTGTCCATCGGAG
CCGAAGAAATCGTGGATGGGAATGTGAAGATGACCCTGGGCATGATCTGGACCATCATCCTGCGCTTTGC
CATCCAGGACATCTCCGTGGAAGAGACTTCAGCCAAGGAAGGGCTGCTCCTGTGGTGTCAGAGAAAGACA
GCCCCTTACAAAAATGTCAACATCCAGAACTTCCACATAAGCTGGAAGGATGGCCTCGGCTTCTGTGCTT
TGATCCACCGACACCGGCCCGAGCTGATTGACTACGGGAAGCTGCGGAAGGATGATCCACTCACAAATCT
GAATACGGCTTTTGACGTGGCAGAGAAGTACCTGGACATCCCCAAGATGCTGGATGCCGAAGACATCGTT
GGAACTGCCCGACCGGATGAGAAAGCCATCATGACTTACGTGTCTAGCTTCTACCACGCCTTCTCTGGAG
CCCAGAAGGCGGAGACAGCAGCCAATCGCATCTGCAAGGTGTTGGCCGTCAACCAGGAGAACGAGCAGCT
TATGGAAGACTACGAGAAGCTGGCCAGTGATCTGTTGGAGTGGATCCGCCGCACAATCCCGTGGCTGGAG
AACCGGGTGCCCGAGAACACCATGCATGCCATGCAACAGAAGCTGGAGGACTTCCGGGACTACCGGCGCC
TGCACAAGCCGCCCAAGGTGCAGGAGAAGTGCCAGCTGGAGATCAACTTCAACACGCTGCAGACCAAGCT
GCGGCTCAGCAACCGGCCTGCCTTCATGCCCTCTGAGGGCAGGATGGTCTCGGACATCAACAATGCCTGG
GGCTGCCTGGAGCAGGTGGAGAAGGGCTATGAGGAGTGGTTGCTGAATGAGATCCGGAGGCTGGAGCGAC
TGGACCACCTGGCAGAGAAGTTCCGGCAGAAGGCCTCCATCCACGAGGCCTGGACTGACGGCAAAGAGGC
CATGCTGCGACAGAAGGACTATGAGACCGCCACCCTCTCGGAGATCAAGGCCTTGCTCAAGAAGCATGAG
GCCTTCGAGAGTGACCTGGCTGCCCACCAGGACCGTGTGGAGCAGATTGCCGCCATCGCACAGGAGCTCA
ATGAGCTGGACTATTATGACTCACCCAGTGTCAACGCCCGTTGCCAAAAGATCTGTGACCAGTGGGACAA
TCTGGGGGCCCTAACTCAGAAGCGAAGGGAAGCTCTGGAGCGGACCGAGAAACTGCTGGAGACCATTGAC
CAGCTGTACTTGGAGTATGCCAAGCGGGCTGCACCCTTCAACAACTGGATGGAGGGGGCCATGGAGGACC
TGCAGGACACCTTCATTGTGCACACCATTGAGGAGATCCAGGGACTGACCACAGCCCATGAGCAGTTCAA
GGCCACCCTCCCTGATGCCGACAAGGAGCGCCTGGCCATCCTGGGCATCCACAATGAGGTGTCCAAGATT
GTCCAGACCTACCACGTCAATATGGCGGGCACCAACCCCTACACAACCATCACGCCTCAGGAGATCAATG
GCAAATGGGACCACGTGCGGCAGCTGGTGCCTCGGAGGGACCAAGCTCTGACGGAGGAGCATGCCCGACA
GCAGCACAATGAGAGGCTACGCAAGCAGTTTGGAGCCCAGGCCAATGTCATCGGGCCCTGGATCCAGACC
AAGATGGAGGAGATCGGGAGGATCTCCATTGAGATGCATGGGACCCTGGAGGACCAGCTCAGCCACCTGC
GGCAGTATGAGAAGAGCATCGTCAACTACAAGCCAAAGATTGATCAGCTGGAGGGCGACCACCAGCTCAT
CCAGGAGGCGCTCATCTTCGACAACAAGCACACCAACTACACCATGGAGCACATCCGTGTGGGCTGGGAG
CAGCTGCTCACCACCATCGCCAGGACCATCAATGAGGTAGAGAACCAGATCCTGACCCGGGATGCCAAGG
GCATCAGCCAGGAGCAGATGAATGAGTTCCGGGCCTCCTTCAACCACTTTGACCGGGATCACTCCGGCAC
ACTGGGTCCCGAGGAGTTCAAAGCCTGCCTCATCAGCTTGGGTTATGATATTGGCAACGACCCCCAGGGA
GAAGCAGAATTTGCCCGCATCATGAGCATTGTGGACCCCAACCGCCTGGGGGTAGTGACATTCCAGGCCT
TCATTGACTTCATGTCCCGCGAGACAGCCGACACAGATACAGCAGACCAAGTCATGGCTTCCTTCAAGAT
CCTGGCTGGGGACAAGAACTACATTACCATGGACGAGCTGCGCCGCGAGCTGCCACCCGACCAGGCTGAG
TACTGCATCGCGCGGATGGCCCCCTACACCGGCCCCGACTCCGTGCCAGGTGCTCTGGACTACATGTCCT
TCTCCACGGCGCTGTACGGCGAGAGTGACCTCAAGCTTCGAATTCTGCAGTCGACGGTACCGCGGGCCCG
GGATCCACCGGTCGCCACCCGATCGATGAACAGCCTGATCAAAGAAAACATGCGGATGAAGGTGGTGCTG
GAAGGCAGCGTGAACGGCCACCAGTTCAAGTGCACCGGCGAGGGCGAGGGCAACCCCTACATGGGCACCC
AGACCATGCGGATCAAAGTGATCGAGGGCGGACCTCTGCCCTTCGCCTTCGACATCCTGGCCACATCCTT
CATGTACGGCAGCAAGACCTTCATCAAGTACCCCAAGGGCATCCCCGATTTCTTCAAGCAGAGCTTCCCC
GAGGGCTTCACCTGGGAGAGAGTGACCAGATACGAGGACGGCGGCGTGATCACCGTGATGCAGGACACCA
GCCTGGAAGATGGCTGCCTGGTGTACCATGCCCAGGTCAGGGGCGTGAATTTTCCCAGCAACGGCGCCGT
GATGCAGAAGAAAACCAAGGGCTGGGAGCCCAACACCGAGATGATGTACCCCGCTGACGGCGGACTGAGA
GGCTACAACCACATGGCCCTGAAGGTGGACGGCGGAGGGCACCTGAGCTGCAGCCTGGTGACCACCTACC
GGTCCAAGAAAACCGTGGGCAACATCAAGATGCCCGGCATCCACGCCGTGGACCGGCGGCTGGAAAGGCT
GGAAGAGTCCGACAACGAGATGTTCGTGGTGCAGCGGGAGCACGCCGTGGCCAAGTTCGCCGGCCTGGGC
GGAGGGTAAGCGGCCGCGACTCTAGATCATAATCAGCCATACCACATTTGTAGAGGTTTTACTTGCTTTA
AAAAACCTCCCACACCTCCCCCTGAACCTGAAACATAAAATGAATGCAATTGTTGTTGTTAACTTGTTTA
TTGCAGCTTATAATGGTTACAAATAAAGCAATAGCATCACAAATTTCACAAATAAAGCATTTTTTTCACT
GCATTCTAGTTGTGGTTTGTCCAAACTCATCAATGTATCTTAAGGCGTAAATTGTAAGCGTTAATATTTT
GTTAAAATTCGCGTTAAATTTTTGTTAAATCAGCTCATTTTTTAACCAATAGGCCGAAATCGGCAAAATC
CCTTATAAATCAAAAGAATAGACCGAGATAGGGT
[37 nt withheld, positions 4375-4411]
AAAGAACGTGGACTCCAACGTCAAAGG
[49 nt withheld, positions 4439-4487]
T
[91 nt withheld, positions 4489-4579]
G
[124 nt withheld, positions 4581-4704]
CAGGTGGCACTTTTCGGGGAAATGTGCGCGGAACCCCTATTTGTTTATTTTTCTAAATACATTCAAATAT
GTATCCGCTCATGAGACAATAACCCTGATAAATGCTTCAATAATATTGAAAAAGGAAGAGTCCTGAGGCG
GAAAGAACCAGCTGTGGAATGTGTGTCAGTTAGGGTGTGGAAAGTCCCCAGGCTCCCCAGCAGGCAGAAG
TATGCAAAGCATGCATCTCAATTAGTCAGCAACCAGGTGTGGAAAGTCCCCAGGCTCCCCAGCAGGCAGA
AGTATGCAAAGCATGCATCTCAATTAGTCAGCAACCATAGTCCCGCCCCTAACTCCGCCCATCCCGCCCC
TAACTCCGCCCAGTTCCGCCCATTCTCCGCCCCATGGCTGACTAATTTTTTTTATTTATGCAGAGGCCGA
GGCCGCCTCGGCCTCTGAGCTATTCCAGAAGTAGTGAGGAGGCTTTTTTGGAGGCCTAGGCTTTTGCAAA
GATCGATCAAGAGACAGGATGAGGATCGTTTCGCATGATTGAACAAGATGGATTGCACGCAGGTTCTCCG
GCCGCTTGGGTGGAGAGGCTATTCGGCTATGACTGGGCACAACAGACAATCGGCTGCTCTGATGCCGCCG
TGTTCCGGCTGTCAGCGCAGGGGCGCCCGGTTCTTTTTGTCAAGACCGACCTGTCCGGTGCCCTGAATGA
ACTGCAAGACGAGGCAGCGCGGCTATCGTGGCTGGCCACGACGGGCGTTCCTTGCGCAGCTGTGCTCGAC
GTTGTCACTGAAGCGGGAAGGGACTGGCTGCTATTGGGCGAAGTGCCGGGGCAGGATCTCCTGTCATCTC
ACCTTGCTCCTGCCGAGAAAGTATCCATCATGGCTGATGCAATGCGGCGGCTGCATACGCTTGATCCGGC
TACCTGCCCATTCGACCACCAAGCGAAACATCGCATCGAGCGAGCACGTACTCGGATGGAAGCCGGTCTT
GTCGATCAGGATGATCTGGACGAAGAGCATCAGGGGCTCGCGCCAGCCGAACTGTTCGCCAGGCTCAAGG
CGAGCATGCCCGACGGCGAGGATCTCGTCGTGACCCATGGCGATGCCTGCTTGCCGAATATCATGGTGGA
AAATGGCCGCTTTTCTGGATTCATCGACTGTGGCCGGCTGGGTGTGGCGGACCGCTATCAGGACATAGCG
TTGGCTACCCGTGATATTGCTGAAGAGCTTGGCGGCGAATGGGCTGACCGCTTCCTCGTGCTTTACGGTA
TCGCCGCTCCCGATTCGCAGCGCATCGCCTTCTATCGCCTTCTTGACGAGTTCTTCTGAGCGGGACTCTG
GGGTTCGAAATGACCGACCAAGCGACGCCCAACCTGCCATCACGAGATTTCGATTCCACCGCCGCCTTCT
ATGAAAGGTTGGGCTTCGGAATCGTTTTCCGGGACGCCGGCTGGATGATCCTCCAGCGCGGGGATCTCAT
GCTGGAGTTCTTCGCCCACCCTAGGGGGAGGCTAACTGAAACACGGAAGGAGACAATACCGGAAGGAACC
CGCGCTATGACGGCAATAAAAAGACAGAATAAAACGCACGGTGTTGGGTCGTTTGTTCATAAACGCGGGG
TTCGGTCCCAGGGCTGGCACTCTGTCGATACCCCACCGAGACCCCATTGGGGCCAATACGCCCGCGTTTC
TTCCTTTTCCCCACCCCACCCCCCAAGTTCGGGTGAAGGCCCAGGGCTCGCAGCCAACGTCGGGGCGGCA
GGCCCTGCCATAGCCTCAGGTTACTCATATATACTTTAGATTGATTTAAAACTTCATTTTTAATTTAAAA
GGATCTAGGTGAAGATCCTTTTTGATAATCTCATGACCAAAATCCCTTAACGTGAGTTTTCGTTCCACTG
AGCGTCAGACCCCGTAGAAAAGATCAAAGGATCTTCTTGAGATCCTTTTTTTCTGCGCGTAATCTGCTGC
TTGCAAACAAAAAAACCACCGCTACCAGCGGTGGTTTGTTTGCCGGATCAAGAGCTACCAACTCTTTTTC
CGAAGGTAACTGGCTTCAGCAGAGCGCAGATACCAAATACTGTTCTTCTAGTGTAGCCGTAGTTAGGCCA
CCACTTCAAGAACTCTGTAGCACCGCCTACATACCTCGCTCTGCTAATCCTGTTACCAGTGGCTGCTGCC
AGTGGCGATAAGTCGTGTCTTACCGGGTTGGACTCAAGACGATAGTTACCGGATAAGGCGCAGCGGTCGG
GCTGAACGGGGGGTTCGTGCACACAGCCCAGCTTGGAGCGAACGACCTACACCGAACTGAGATACCTACA
GCGTGAGCTATGAGAAAGCGCCACGCTTCCCGAAGGGAGAAAGGCGGACAGGTATCCGGTAAGCGGCAGG
GTCGGAACAGGAGAGCGCACGAGGGAGCTTCCAGGGGGAAACGCCTGGTATCTTTATAGTCCTGTCGGGT
TTCGCCACCTCTGACTTGAGCGTCGATTTTTGTGATGCTCGTCAGGGGGGCGGAGCCTATGGAAAAACGC
CAGCAACGCGGCCTTTTTACGGTTCCTGGCCTTTTGCTGGCCTTTTGCTCACATGTTCTTTCCTGCGTTA
TCCCCTGATTCTGTGGATAACCGTATTACCGCCATGCATTAGTTATTAATAGTAATCAATTACGGGGTCA
TTAGTTCATAGCCCATATATGGAGTTCCG
