>Addgene plasmid #104315 | alpha-actinin-mGarnet | depositor partial sequence | sequence record 223631 | mGarnet
ATGAACAGCCTGATCAAAGAAAACATGCGGATGAAGGTGGTGCTGGAAGGCAGCGTGAACGGCCACCAGT
TCAAGTGCACCGGCGAGGGCGAGGGCAACCCCTACATGGGCACCCAGACCATGCGGATCAAAGTGATCGA
GGGCGGACCTCTGCCCTTCGCCTTCGACATCCTGGCCACATCCTTCATGTACGGCAGCAAGACCTTCATC
AAGTACCCCAAGGGCATCCCCGATTTCTTCAAGCAGAGCTTCCCCGAGGGCTTCACCTGGGAGAGAGTGA
CCAGATACGAGGACGGCGGCGTGATCACCGTGATGCAGGACACCAGCCTGGAAGATGGCTGCCTGGTGTA
CCATGCCCAGGTCAGGGGCGTGAATTTTCCCAGCAACGGCGCCGTGATGCAGAAGAAAACCAAGGGCTGG
GAGCCCAACACCGAGATGATGTACCCCGCTGACGGCGGACTGAGAGGCTACAACCACATGGCCCTGAAGG
TGGACGGCGGAGGGCACCTGAGCTGCAGCCTGGTGACCACCTACCGGTCCAAGAAAACCGTGGGCAACAT
CAAGATGCCCGGCATCCACGCCGTGGACCGGCGGCTGGAAAGGCTGGAAGAGTCCGACAACGAGATGTTC
GTGGTGCAGCGGGAGCACGCCGTGGCCAAGTTCGCCGGCCTGGGCGGAGGGTAA
